Addgene plasmid #178806: pFastBacMam2_N_His8_eGFP_TEV
Purpose: (Empty Backbone) Baculovirus gene transfer into Mammalian cells to product recombinant proteins
Depositing lab: Kazuhiro Abe. Depositing organization: Nagoya University.
Backbone
  Vector backbone: pFastBac1
  Backbone manufacturer: Invitrogen
  Backbone size (bp): 7404
  Modifications to backbone: Synthetic DNA fragment containing CMV promoter, WPRE, and SV40 poly(A) signal was inserted into the vector for mammalian expression.
  Vector type: Mammalian Expression
  Promoter: CMV
  Selectable markers: Gentamicin ; Tetracycline, Kanamycin
  Tag / fusion protein: His8, eGFP, TEV (N terminal on backbone)
Growth in bacteria
  Bacterial resistance: Ampicillin, 100 μg/mL
  Growth temperature: 37°C
  Growth strain: DH5alpha
  Copy number: High Copy
Gene/Insert
  Cloning method: Gibson Cloning
Terms and licenses: Academic/Nonprofit Terms; Industry Terms: Not Available to Industry
How to cite: pFastBacMam2_N_His8_eGFP_TEV was a gift from Kazuhiro Abe (Addgene plasmid # 178806 ; http://n2t.net/addgene:178806 ; RRID:Addgene_178806)
