[The description below was written by a language model from this plasmid's Addgene catalogue record and pLannotate feature annotations shown in this document.]
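Description:
pFastBacMam2_N_His8_eGFP_TEV is an empty BacMam-type donor vector built on the Invitrogen pFastBac1 backbone. It is intended for making recombinant baculovirus that delivers a gene into mammalian cells for protein production. In E. coli it replicates from a high-copy ColE1/pUC-type origin and is selected with ampicillin (AmpR); an f1 origin is also present. The expression region and a gentamicin resistance gene (GmR, driven by the integron Pc promoter) lie between the Tn7L and Tn7R mini-Tn7 ends. This arrangement allows site-specific transposition of the cassette into a baculovirus shuttle genome (bacmid) in a suitable E. coli host. The gentamicin, tetracycline and kanamycin markers listed in the record most likely relate to selection at that bacmid step, although the record does not say so explicitly and only GmR is annotated on the plasmid itself.

The mammalian cassette was introduced as a synthetic fragment. It consists of the CMV immediate-early enhancer and promoter, a chimeric β-globin/immunoglobulin intron, and a T7 promoter, followed by an N-terminal tag module. According to the catalogue this module comprises a His8 tag, eGFP and a TEV protease cleavage site. The annotation detects a short His-tag-like fragment and calls the fluorescent protein mEGFP, but does not separately annotate the TEV site. Downstream are a WPRE, which enhances transcript stability and expression, and an SV40 poly(A) signal. A gene of interest is inserted by Gibson assembly after the tag, giving a fluorescent fusion that can be affinity purified and whose tag can be removed with TEV protease. The original polyhedrin promoter is still annotated, lying on the opposite strand to the CMV cassette. The sequenced record (7,385 nt) is close to the stated 7,404 bp size.
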