Features (pLannotate 1.2.2; 23 found; start..end, strand, type, name):
      4..20      -  CDS            lacZα (fragment): LacZα fragment of β-galactosidase; lacZ fragment
    183..348     +  mobile_element Tn7L: mini-Tn7 element (left end of the Tn7 transposon) Tn7
    377..511     -  polyA_signal   SV40 poly(A) signal: SV40 polyadenylation signal
    534..617     -  CDS            large T antigen (fragment): large T antigen from SV40 (simian virus 40)
    798..1175    +  enhancer       CMV enhancer: human cytomegalovirus immediate early enhancer
   1177..1376    +  promoter       CMV promoter: human cytomegalovirus (CMV) immediate early promoter
   1515..1647    +  intron         chimeric intron: chimera between introns from human β-globin and immunoglobulin heavy chain genes
   1692..1710    +  promoter       T7 promoter: promoter for bacteriophage T7 RNA polymerase
   1730..1746    +  CDS            capTEV™ (fragment): composite tag for in vivo biotinylation, TEV protease cleavage, and 6xHis tagging
   1754..2470    +  CDS            mEGFP: mEGFP is a basic (constitutively fluorescent) green fluorescent protein published in 2002, derived from Aequorea victoria. It has moderate acid sensitivity.
   2555..3143    +  misc_feature   WPRE: woodchuck hepatitis virus posttranscriptional regulatory element
   3155..3276    -  polyA_signal   SV40 poly(A) signal: SV40 polyadenylation signal
   3299..3367    -  CDS            large T antigen (fragment): large T antigen from SV40 (simian virus 40)
   3410..3501    -  promoter       polyhedrin promoter: polh from Autographa californica; promoter for the baculovirus polyhedrin gene
   3528..3875    +  CDS            YPR2_ECOLX (fragment): Protein predicted: Swiss-Prot protein existence level 4. From Escherichia coli.
   3853..3881    +  promoter       Pc promoter: intI1 (promoter lies within the coding sequence); class 1 integron promoter
   4051..4584    +  CDS            GmR: gentamycin acetyltransferase; aacC1; confers resistance to gentamycin
   4651..4875    +  mobile_element Tn7R: mini-Tn7 element (right end of the Tn7 transposon) Tn7
   4943..4994    +  misc_feature   bom (fragment): basis of mobility region from pBR322
   5180..5768    -  rep_origin     ori: high-copy-number ColE1/pMB1/pBR322/pUC origin of replication
   5939..6799    -  CDS            AmpR: β-lactamase; bla; confers resistance to ampicillin, carbenicillin, and related antibiotics
   6800..6904    -  promoter       AmpR promoter: bla
   6930..7384    -  rep_origin     f1 ori (sequence partly withheld): f1 bacteriophage origin of replication; arrow indicates direction of (+) strand synthesis
>Addgene plasmid #178806 | pFastBacMam2_N_His8_eGFP_TEV | addgene full sequence | sequence record 351928 | Addgene NGS Result
CCATTCGCCATTCAGGCTGCAAATAAGCGTTGATATTCAGTCAATTACAAACATTAATAACGAAGAGATG
ACAGAAAAATTTTCATTCTGTGACAGAGAAAAAGTAGCCGAAGATGACGGTTTGTCACATGGAGTTGGCA
GGATGTTTGATTAAAAACATAACAGGAAGAAAAATGCCCCGCTGTGGGCGGACAAAATAGTTGGGAACTG
GGAGGGGTGGAAATGGAGTTTTTAAGGATTATTTAGGGAAGAGTGACAAAATAGATGGGAACTGGGTGTA
GCGTCGTAAGCTAATACGAAAATTAAAAATGACAAAATAGTTTGGAACTAGATTTCACTTATCTGGTTCG
GATCTCCTAGGCTCAAGCAGTGATCAGATCCAGACATGATAAGATACATTGATGAGTTTGGACAAACCAC
AACTAGAATGCAGTGAAAAAAATGCTTTATTTGTGAAATTTGTGATGCTATTGCTTTATTTGTAACCATT
ATAAGCTGCAATAAACAAGTTAACAACAACAATTGCATTCATTTTATGTTTCAGGTTCAGGGGGAGGTGT
GGGAGGTTTTTTAAAGCAAGTAAAACCTCTACAAATGTGGTATGGCTGATTATGATCCTCTAGTACTTCT
CGACAAGCTTGGTACCCCTAGGAGATCTTCAATATTGGCCATTAGCCATATTATTCATTGGTTATATAGC
ATAAATCAATATTGGCTATTGGCCATTGCATACGTTGTATCTATATCATAATATGTACATTTATATTGGC
TCATGTCCAATATGACCGCCATGTTGGCATTGATTATTGACTAGTTATTAATAGTAATCAATTACGGGGT
CATTAGTTCATAGCCCATATATGGAGTTCCGCGTTACATAACTTACGGTAAATGGCCCGCCTGGCTGACC
GCCCAACGACCCCCGCCCATTGACGTCAATAATGACGTATGTTCCCATAGTAACGCCAATAGGGACTTTC
CATTGACGTCAATGGGTGGAGTATTTACGGTAAACTGCCCACTTGGCAGTACATCAAGTGTATCATATGC
CAAGTCCGCCCCCTATTGACGTCAATGACGGTAAATGGCCCGCCTGGCATTATGCCCAGTACATGACCTT
ACGGGACTTTCCTACTTGGCAGTACATCTACGTATTAGTCATCGCTATTACCATGGTGATGCGGTTTTGG
CAGTACACCAATGGGCGTGGATAGCGGTTTGACTCACGGGGATTTCCAAGTCTCCACCCCATTGACGTCA
ATGGGAGTTTGTTTTGGCACCAAAATCAACGGGACTTTCCAAAATGTCGTAATAACCCCGCCCCGTTGAC
GCAAATGGGCGGTAGGCGTGTACGGTGGGAGGTCTATATAAGCAGAGCTCGTTTAGTGAACCGTCAGATC
ACTAGAAGCTTTATTGCGGTAGTTTATCACAGTTAAATTGCTAACGCAGTCAGTGCTTCTGACACAACAG
TCTCGAACTTAAGCTGCAGAAGTTGGTCGTGAGGCACTGGGCAGGTAAGTATCAAGGTTACAAGACAGGT
TTAAGGAGACCAATAGAAACTGGGCTTGTCGAGACAGAGAAGACTCTTGCGTTTCTGATAGGCACCTATT
GGTCTTACTGACATCCACTTTGCCTTTCTCTCCACAGGTGTCCACTCCCAGTTCAATTACAGCTCTTAAG
GCTAGAGTACTTAATACGACTCACTATAGGGATCGCCATGGGCAGCAGCCATCATCATCATCATCACCAC
CACATGGTGAGCAAGGGCGAGGAGCTGTTCACCGGGGTGGTGCCCATCCTGGTCGAGCTGGACGGCGACG
TAAACGGCCACAAGTTCAGCGTGTCCGGCGAGGGCGAGGGCGATGCCACCTACGGCAAGCTGACCCTGAA
GTTCATCTGCACCACCGGCAAGCTGCCCGTGCCCTGGCCCACCCTCGTGACCACCCTGACCTACGGCGTG
CAGTGCTTCAGCCGCTACCCCGACCACATGAAGCAGCACGACTTCTTCAAGTCCGCCATGCCCGAAGGCT
ACGTCCAGGAGCGCACCATCTTCTTCAAGGACGACGGCAACTACAAGACCCGCGCCGAGGTGAAGTTCGA
GGGCGACACCCTGGTGAACCGCATCGAGCTGAAGGGCATCGACTTCAAGGAGGACGGCAACATCCTGGGG
CACAAGCTGGAGTACAACTACAACAGCCACAACGTCTATATCATGGCCGACAAGCAGAAGAACGGCATCA
AGGTGAACTTCAAGATCCGCCACAACATCGAGGACGGCAGCGTGCAGCTCGCCGACCACTACCAGCAGAA
CACCCCCATCGGCGACGGCCCCGTGCTGCTGCCCGACAACCACTACCTGAGCACCCAGTCCAAGCTGAGC
AAAGACCCCAACGAGAAGCGCGATCACATGGTCCTGCTGGAGTTCGTGACCGCCGCCGGGATCACTCTCG
GCATGGACGAGCTGTACAAGAGCAGCGGCGAGAACCTGTACTTCCAGGGAGGTGGAGCTAGCGAATTCGT
CGACTCTAGACTCGAGGCATGCGCGGCCGCATAGAATCAACCTCTGGATTACAAAATTTGTGAAAGATTG
ACTGGTATTCTTAACTATGTTGCTCCTTTTACGCTATGTGGATACGCTGCTTTAATGCCTTTGTATCATG
CTATTGCTTCCCGTATGGCTTTCATTTTCTCCTCCTTGTATAAATCCTGGTTGCTGTCTCTTTATGAGGA
GTTGTGGCCCGTTGTCAGGCAACGTGGCGTGGTGTGCACTGTGTTTGCTGACGCAACCCCCACTGGTTGG
GGCATTGCCACCACCTGTCAGCTCCTTTCCGGGACTTTCGCTTTCCCCCTCCCTATTGCCACGGCGGAAC
TCATCGCCGCCTGCCTTGCCCGCTGCTGGACAGGGGCTCGGCTGTTGGGCACTGACAATTCCGTGGTGTT
GTCGGGGAAGCTGACGTCCTTTCCATGGCTGCTCGCCTGTGTTGCCACCTGGATTCTGCGCGGGACGTCC
TTCTGCTACGTCCCTTCGGCCCTCAATCCAGCGGACCTTCCTTCCCGCGGCCTGCTGCCGGCTCTGCGGC
CTCTTCCGCGTCTTCGCCTTCGCCCTCAGACGAGTCGGATCTCCCTTTGGGCCGCCTCCCCGCCTGAGAC
ATGATAAGATACATTGATGAGTTTGGACAAACCACAACTAGAATGCAGTGAAAAAAATGCTTTATTTGTG
AAATTTGTGATGCTATTGCTTTATTTGTAACCATTATAAGCTGCAATAAACAAGTTAACAACAACAATTG
CATTCATTTTATGTTTCAGGTTCAGGGGGAGATGTGGGAGGTTTTTTAAAGCAAGTAAAACCTCTACAAA
TGTGGTAGGATCCGCGCCCGATGGTGGGACGGTATGAATAATCCGGAATATTTATAGGTTTTTTTATTAC
AAAACTGTTACGAAAACAGTAAAATACTTATTTATTTGCGAGATGGTTATCATTTTAATTATCTCCATGA
TCTATTAATATTCCGGAGTATACGTAGCCAACCACTAGAACTATAGCTAGAGTCCTGGGCGAACAAACGA
TGCTCGCCTTCCAGAAAACCGAGGATGCGAACCACTTCATCCGGGGTCAGCACCACCGGCAAGCGCCGCG
ACGGCCGAGGTCTTCCGATCTCCTGAAGCCAGGGCAGATCCGTGCACAGCACCTTGCCGTAGAAGAACAG
CAAGGCCGCCAATGCCTGACGATGCGTGGAGACCGAAACCTTGCGCTCGTTCGCCAGCCAGGACAGAAAT
GCCTCGACTTCGCTGCTGCCCAAGGTTGCCGGGTGACGCACACCGTGGAAACGGATGAAGGCACGAACCC
AGTTGACATAAGCCTGTTCGGTTCGTAAACTGTAATGCAAGTAGCGTATGCGCTCACGCAACTGGTCCAG
AACCTTGACCGAACGCAGCGGTGGTAACGGCGCAGTGGCGGTTTTCATGGCTTGTTATGACTGTTTTTTT
GTACAGTCTATGCCTCGGGCATCCAAGCAGCAAGCGCGTTACGCCGTGGGTCGATGTTTGATGTTATGGA
GCAGCAACGATGTTACGCAGCAGGGCAGTCGCCCTAAAACAAAGTTAGGTGGCTCAAGTATGGGCATCAT
TCGCACATGTAGGCTCGGCCCTGACCAAGTCAAATCCATGCGGGCTGCTCTTGATCTTTTCGGTCGTGAG
TTCGGAGACGTAGCCACCTACTCCCAACATCAGCCGGACTCCGATTACCTCGGGAACTTGCTCCGTAGTA
AGACATTCATCGCGCTTGCTGCCTTCGACCAAGAAGCGGTTGTTGGCGCTCTCGCGGCTTACGTTCTGCC
CAAGTTTGAGCAGCCGCGTAGTGAGATCTATATCTATGATCTCGCAGTCTCCGGCGAGCACCGGAGGCAG
GGCATTGCCACCGCGCTCATCAATCTCCTCAAGCATGAGGCCAACGCGCTTGGTGCTTATGTGATCTACG
TGCAAGCAGATTACGGTGACGATCCCGCAGTGGCTCTCTATACAAAGTTGGGCATACGGGAAGAAGTGAT
GCACTTTGATATCGACCCAAGTACCGCCACCTAACAATTCGTTCAAGCCGAGATCGGCTTCCCGGCCGCG
GAGTTGTTCGGTAAATTGTCACAACGCCGCGAATATAGTCTTTACCATGCCCTTGGCCACGCCCCTCTTT
AATACGACGGGCAATTTGCACTTCAGAAAATGAAGAGTTTGCTTTAGCCATAACAAAAGTCCAGTATGCT
TTTTCACAGCATAACTGGACTGATTTCAGTTTACAACTATTCTGTCTAGTTTAAGACTTTATTGTCATAG
TTTAGATCTATTTTGTTCAGTTTAAGACTTTATTGTCCGCCCACACCCGCTTACGCAGGGCATCCATTTA
TTACTCAACCGTAACCGATTTTGCCAGGTTACGCGGCTGGTCTATGCGGTGTGAAATACCGCACAGATGC
GTAAGGAGAAAATACCGCATCAGGCGCTCTTCCGCTTCCTCGCTCACTGACTCGCTGCGCTCGGTCGTTC
GGCTGCGGCGAGCGGTATCAGCTCACTCAAAGGCGGTAATACGGTTATCCACAGAATCAGGGGATAACGC
AGGAAAGAACATGTGAGCAAAAGGCCAGCAAAAGGCCAGGAACCGTAAAAAGGCCGCGTTGCTGGCGTTT
TTCCATAGGCTCCGCCCCCCTGACGAGCATCACAAAAATCGACGCTCAAGTCAGAGGTGGCGAAACCCGA
CAGGACTATAAAGATACCAGGCGTTTCCCCCTGGAAGCTCCCTCGTGCGCTCTCCTGTTCCGACCCTGCC
GCTTACCGGATACCTGTCCGCCTTTCTCCCTTCGGGAAGCGTGGCGCTTTCTCATAGCTCACGCTGTAGG
TATCTCAGTTCGGTGTAGGTCGTTCGCTCCAAGCTGGGCTGTGTGCACGAACCCCCCGTTCAGCCCGACC
GCTGCGCCTTATCCGGTAACTATCGTCTTGAGTCCAACCCGGTAAGACACGACTTATCGCCACTGGCAGC
AGCCACTGGTAACAGGATTAGCAGAGCGAGGTATGTAGGCGGTGCTACAGAGTTCTTGAAGTGGTGGCCT
AACTACGGCTACACTAGAAGAACAGTATTTGGTATCTGCGCTCTGCTGAAGCCAGTTACCTTCGGAAAAA
GAGTTGGTAGCTCTTGATCCGGCAAACAAACCACCGCTGGTAGCGGTGGTTTTTTTGTTTGCAAGCAGCA
GATTACGCGCAGAAAAAAAGGATCTCAAGAAGATCCTTTGATCTTTTCTACGGGGTCTGACGCTCAGTGG
AACGAAAACTCACGTTAAGGGATTTTGGTCATGAGATTATCAAAAAGGATCTTCACCTAGATCCTTTTAA
ATTAAAAATGAAGTTTTAAATCAATCTAAAGTATATATGAGTAAACTTGGTCTGACAGTTACCAATGCTT
AATCAGTGAGGCACCTATCTCAGCGATCTGTCTATTTCGTTCATCCATAGTTGCCTGACTCCCCGTCGTG
TAGATAACTACGATACGGGAGGGCTTACCATCTGGCCCCAGTGCTGCAATGATACCGCGAGACCCACGCT
CACCGGCTCCAGATTTATCAGCAATAAACCAGCCAGCCGGAAGGGCCGAGCGCAGAAGTGGTCCTGCAAC
TTTATCCGCCTCCATCCAGTCTATTAATTGTTGCCGGGAAGCTAGAGTAAGTAGTTCGCCAGTTAATAGT
TTGCGCAACGTTGTTGCCATTGCTACAGGCATCGTGGTGTCACGCTCGTCGTTTGGTATGGCTTCATTCA
GCTCCGGTTCCCAACGATCAAGGCGAGTTACATGATCCCCCATGTTGTGCAAAAAAGCGGTTAGCTCCTT
CGGTCCTCCGATCGTTGTCAGAAGTAAGTTGGCCGCAGTGTTATCACTCATGGTTATGGCAGCACTGCAT
AATTCTCTTACTGTCATGCCATCCGTAAGATGCTTTTCTGTGACTGGTGAGTACTCAACCAAGTCATTCT
GAGAATAGTGTATGCGGCGACCGAGTTGCTCTTGCCCGGCGTCAATACGGGATAATACCGCGCCACATAG
CAGAACTTTAAAAGTGCTCATCATTGGAAAACGTTCTTCGGGGCGAAAACTCTCAAGGATCTTACCGCTG
TTGAGATCCAGTTCGATGTAACCCACTCGTGCACCCAACTGATCTTCAGCATCTTTTACTTTCACCAGCG
TTTCTGGGTGAGCAAAAACAGGAAGGCAAAATGCCGCAAAAAAGGGAATAAGGGCGACACGGAAATGTTG
AATACTCATACTCTTCCTTTTTCAATATTATTGAAGCATTTATCAGGGTTATTGTCTCATGAGCGGATAC
ATATTTGAATGTATTTAGAAAAATAAACAAATAGGGGTTCCGCGCACATTTCCCCGAAAAGTGCCACCTA
AATTGTAAGCGTTAATATTTTGTTAAAATTCGCGTTAAATTTTTGTTAAATCAGCTCATTTTTTAACCAA
TAGGCCGAAATCGGCAAAATCCCTTATAAATCAAAAGAATAGACCGAGATAGGGT
[37 nt withheld, positions 7056-7092]
AAGAACGTGGACTCCAACGTCAAAGG
[49 nt withheld, positions 7119-7167]
T
[91 nt withheld, positions 7169-7259]
G
[124 nt withheld, positions 7261-7384]
C
